Addgene plasmid #205243: ePPE-V223A
Purpose: For plant prime editing in wheat plants or monocotyledons protoplasts
Depositing lab: Zong Yuan. Depositing organization: China Agricultural University. Publication: Efficient and versatile multiplex prime editing in hexaploid wheat. Ni P, Zhao Y, Zhou X, Liu Z, Huang Z, Ni Z, Sun Q, Zong Y. Genome Biol. 2023 Jun 29;24(1):156. doi: 10.1186/s13059-023-02990-1. PubMed 37386475.
Backbone
  Vector backbone: pJIT163
  Vector type: Plant Expression, CRISPR
Growth in bacteria
  Bacterial resistance: Ampicillin, 100 μg/mL
  Growth temperature: 37°C
  Growth strain: DH5alpha
  Copy number: High Copy
Gene/Insert
  Gene/Insert name: SV40_NLS-nCas9-NC-MLV-SV40_NLS (alt name: nCas9-NC-MLV)
  Species: Synthetic; SpCas9 is from Streptococcus pyogenes; MMLV_RT is from the Moloney murine leukemia virus
  Insert size (bp): 6048
  Mutation: Detailed in manuscript
  Cloning method: Gibson Cloning
  Sequencing primers: 5′ UBI-F; 3′ M13R
Terms and licenses: Academic/Nonprofit Terms; Industry Terms: Not Available to Industry
How to cite: ePPE-V223A was a gift from Zong Yuan (Addgene plasmid # 205243 ; http://n2t.net/addgene:205243 ; RRID:Addgene_205243)
