[The description below was written by a language model from this plasmid's Addgene catalogue record and pLannotate feature annotations shown in this document.]
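Description:
ePPE-V223A is a plant expression CRISPR plasmid built on the pJIT163 backbone and intended for prime editing in wheat plants or in monocot protoplasts. It is maintained in E. coli as a high-copy plasmid through a ColE1/pUC-type origin and is selected with ampicillin via the β-lactamase gene and its native promoter. Remnants of the lac promoter/operator region, a CAP binding site and a short lacI fragment are also annotated in the backbone; these are cloning-vector leftovers with no evident role in plant expression. No plant selectable marker, T-DNA borders or guide RNA cassette appear in the feature table, which fits direct DNA delivery, with the pegRNA presumably supplied from a separate construct.

The payload is a single synthetic fusion gene of about 6 kb, described as SV40 NLS–nCas9–NC–MLV–SV40 NLS. It is driven by the maize polyubiquitin (Ubi) promoter, a strong constitutive promoter widely used in cereals, and terminated by the cauliflower mosaic virus polyadenylation signal. The annotated Streptococcus pyogenes Cas9 coding sequence corresponds to the nickase, which cuts one strand at the target site. The downstream gag-pol fragment of Moloney murine leukemia virus corresponds to the reverse transcriptase portion, which copies the edit encoded in the pegRNA extension into the nicked strand. The "NC" element in the insert name is not separately annotated and is not defined in the record. The flanking nuclear localization signals direct the fusion to the nucleus. The name points to a V223A substitution, but the record only refers to the associated publication for mutation details. That work concerns efficient multiplex prime editing in hexaploid wheat.
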