Features (pLannotate 1.2.2; 11 found; start..end, strand, type, name):
     13..1998    +  promoter       Ubi promoter: maize polyubiquitin gene promoter
   2029..6129    +  CDS            cas9: CAS9_STRP1 - Also known as csn1 From Streptococcus pyogenes serotype M1.
   6190..8022    +  CDS            gag-pol (fragment): POL_MLVMS - Experimental evidence at protein level: Swiss-Prot protein existence level 1. [Integrase]: Catalyzes viral DNA integration into the host chromosome, by performing a series of DNA cutting and joining reactions. This enzyme activity takes place after virion entry into a cell and reverse transcription of the RNA genome in dsDNA. The first step in the integration process is 3' processing. This step requires a complex comprising the viral genome, matrix protein and integrase. This complex is called the pre-integration complex (PIC). The integrase protein removes 2 nucleotides from each
   8115..8291    +  polyA_signal   CaMV poly(A) signal: cauliflower mosaic virus polyadenylation signal
   8867..8889    -  protein_bind   lac operator (fragment): The lac repressor binds to the lac operator to inhibit transcription in E. coli. This inhibition can be relieved by adding lactose or isopropyl-β-D-thiogalactopyranoside (IPTG). lac repressor encoded by lacI
   8893..8923    -  promoter       lac promoter: promoter for the E. coli lac operon
   8938..8959    -  protein_bind   CAP binding site: CAP binding activates transcription in the presence of cAMP. E. coli catabolite activator protein
   8972..9064    -  CDS            lacI (fragment): lac repressor; lacI; The lac repressor binds to the lac operator to inhibit transcription in E. coli. This inhibition can be relieved by adding lactose or isopropyl-β-D-thiogalactopyranoside (IPTG).
   9247..9835    -  rep_origin     ori: high-copy-number ColE1/pMB1/pBR322/pUC origin of replication
  10006..10866   -  CDS            AmpR: β-lactamase; bla; confers resistance to ampicillin, carbenicillin, and related antibiotics
  10867..10971   -  promoter       AmpR promoter: bla
>Addgene plasmid #205243 | ePPE-V223A | addgene full sequence | sequence record 408833 | Addgene NGS Result
GAGCTCGGTACCTGACCCGGTCGTGCCCCTCTCTAGAGATAATGAGCATTGCATGTCTAAGTTATAAAAA
ATTACCACATATTTTTTTTGTCACACTTGTTTGAAGTGCAGTTTATCTATCTTTATACATATATTTAAAC
TTTACTCTACGAATAATATAATCTATAGTACTACAATAATATCAGTGTTTTAGAGAATCATATAAATGAA
CAGTTAGACATGGTCTAAAGGACAATTGAGTATTTTGACAACAGGACTCTACAGTTTTATCTTTTTAGTG
TGCATGTGTTCTCCTTTTTTTTTGCAAATAGCTTCACCTATATAATACTTCATCCATTTTATTAGTACAT
CCATTTAGGGTTTAGGGTTAATGGTTTTTATAGACTAATTTTTTTAGTACATCTATTTTATTCTATTTTA
GCCTCTAAATTAAGAAAACTAAAACTCTATTTTAGTTTTTTTATTTAATAATTTAGATATAAAATAGAAT
AAAATAAAGTGACTAAAAATTAAACAAATACCCTTTAAGAAATTAAAAAAACTAAGGAAACATTTTTCTT
GTTTCGAGTAGATAATGCCAGCCTGTTAAACGCCGTCGACGAGTCTAACGGACACCAACCAGCGAACCAG
CAGCGTCGCGTCGGGCCAAGCGAAGCAGACGGCACGGCATCTCTGTCGCTGCCTCTGGACCCCTCTCGAT
CGAGAGTTCCGCTCCACCGTTGGACTTGCTCCGCTGTCGGCATCCAGAAATTGCGTGGCGGAGCGGCAGA
CGTGAGCCGGCACGGCAGGCGGCCTCCTCCTCCTCTCACGGCACCGGCAGCTACGGGGGATTCCTTTCCC
ACCGCTCCTTCGCTTTCCCTTCCTCGCCCGCCGTAATAAATAGACACCCCCTCCACACCCTCTTTCCCCA
ACCTCGTGTTGTTCGGAGCGCACACACACACAACCAGATCTCCCCCAAATCCACCCGTCGGCACCTCCGC
TTCAAGGTACGCCGCTCGTCCTCCCCCCCCCCCCTCTCTACCTTCTCTAGATCGGCGTTCCGGTCCATGG
TTAGGGCCCGGTAGTTCTACTTCTGTTCATGTTTGTGTTAGATCCGTGTTTGTGTTAGATCCGTGCTGCT
AGCGTTCGTACACGGATGCGACCTGTACGTCAGACACGTTCTGATTGCTAACTTGCCAGTGTTTCTCTTT
GGGGAATCCTGGGATGGCTCTAGCCGTTCCGCAGACGGGATCGATTTCATGATTTTTTTTGTTTCGTTGC
ATAGGGTTTGGTTTGCCCTTTTCCTTTATTTCAATATATGCCGTGCACTTGTTTGTCGGGTCATCTTTTC
ATGCTTTTTTTTGTCTTGGTTGTGATGATGTGGTCTGGTTGGGCGGTCGTTCTAGATCGGAGTAGAATTA
ATTCTGTTTCAAACTACCTGGTGGATTTATTAATTTTGGATCTGTATGTGTGTGCCATACATATTCATAG
TTACGAATTGAAGATGATGGATGGAAATATCGATCTAGGATAGGTATACATGTTGATGCGGGTTTTACTG
ATGCATATACAGAGATGCTTTTTGTTCGCTTGGTTGTGATGATGTGGTGTGGTTGGGCGGTCGTTCATTC
GTTCTAGATCGGAGTAGAATACTGTTTCAAACTACCTGGTGTATTTATTAATTTTGGAACTGTATGTGTG
TGTCATACATCTTCATAGTTACGAGTTTAAGATGGATGGAAATATCGATCTAGGATAGGTATACATGTTG
ATGTGGGTTTTACTGATGCATATACATGATGGCATATGCAGCATCTATTCATATGCTCTAACCTTGAGTA
CCTATCTATTATAATAAACAAGTATGTTTTATAATTATTTTGATCTTGATATACTTGGATGATGGCATAT
GCAGCAGCTATATGTGGATTTTTTTAGCCCTGCCTTCATACGCTATTTATTTGCTTGGTACTGTTTCTTT
TGTCGATGCTCACCCTGTTGTTTGGTGTTACTTCTGCAAAGCTTATGCCTAAGAAAAAGAGAAAAGTGGA
CAAGAAGTACTCGATCGGCCTCGATATTGGGACTAACTCTGTTGGCTGGGCCGTGATCACCGACGAGTAC
AAGGTGCCCTCAAAGAAGTTCAAGGTCCTGGGCAACACCGATCGGCATTCCATCAAGAAGAATCTCATTG
GCGCTCTCCTGTTCGACAGCGGCGAGACGGCTGAGGCTACGCGGCTCAAGCGCACCGCCCGCAGGCGGTA
CACGCGCAGGAAGAATCGCATCTGCTACCTGCAGGAGATTTTCTCCAACGAGATGGCGAAGGTTGACGAT
TCTTTCTTCCACAGGCTGGAGGAGTCATTCCTCGTGGAGGAGGATAAGAAGCACGAGCGGCATCCAATCT
TCGGCAACATTGTCGACGAGGTTGCCTACCACGAGAAGTACCCTACGATCTACCATCTGCGGAAGAAGCT
CGTGGACTCCACAGATAAGGCGGACCTCCGCCTGATCTACCTCGCTCTGGCCCACATGATTAAGTTCAGG
GGCCATTTCCTGATCGAGGGGGATCTCAACCCGGACAATAGCGATGTTGACAAGCTGTTCATCCAGCTCG
TGCAGACGTACAACCAGCTCTTCGAGGAGAACCCCATTAATGCGTCAGGCGTCGACGCGAAGGCTATCCT
GTCCGCTAGGCTCTCGAAGTCTCGGCGCCTCGAGAACCTGATCGCCCAGCTGCCGGGCGAGAAGAAGAAC
GGCCTGTTCGGGAATCTCATTGCGCTCAGCCTGGGGCTCACGCCCAACTTCAAGTCGAATTTCGATCTCG
CTGAGGACGCCAAGCTGCAGCTCTCCAAGGACACATACGACGATGACCTGGATAACCTCCTGGCCCAGAT
CGGCGATCAGTACGCGGACCTGTTCCTCGCTGCCAAGAATCTGTCGGACGCCATCCTCCTGTCTGATATT
CTCAGGGTGAACACCGAGATTACGAAGGCTCCGCTCTCAGCCTCCATGATCAAGCGCTACGACGAGCACC
ATCAGGATCTGACCCTCCTGAAGGCGCTGGTCAGGCAGCAGCTCCCCGAGAAGTACAAGGAGATCTTCTT
CGATCAGTCGAAGAACGGCTACGCTGGGTACATTGACGGCGGGGCCTCTCAGGAGGAGTTCTACAAGTTC
ATCAAGCCGATTCTGGAGAAGATGGACGGCACGGAGGAGCTGCTGGTGAAGCTCAATCGCGAGGACCTCC
TGAGGAAGCAGCGGACATTCGATAACGGCAGCATCCCACACCAGATTCATCTCGGGGAGCTGCACGCTAT
CCTGAGGAGGCAGGAGGACTTCTACCCTTTCCTCAAGGATAACCGCGAGAAGATCGAGAAGATTCTGACT
TTCAGGATCCCGTACTACGTCGGCCCACTCGCTAGGGGCAACTCCCGCTTCGCTTGGATGACCCGCAAGT
CAGAGGAGACGATCACGCCGTGGAACTTCGAGGAGGTGGTCGACAAGGGCGCTAGCGCTCAGTCGTTCAT
CGAGAGGATGACGAATTTCGACAAGAACCTGCCAAATGAGAAGGTGCTCCCTAAGCACTCGCTCCTGTAC
GAGTACTTCACAGTCTACAACGAGCTGACTAAGGTGAAGTATGTGACCGAGGGCATGAGGAAGCCGGCTT
TCCTGTCTGGGGAGCAGAAGAAGGCCATCGTGGACCTCCTGTTCAAGACCAACCGGAAGGTCACGGTTAA
GCAGCTCAAGGAGGACTACTTCAAGAAGATTGAGTGCTTCGATTCGGTCGAGATCTCTGGCGTTGAGGAC
CGCTTCAACGCCTCCCTGGGGACCTACCACGATCTCCTGAAGATCATTAAGGATAAGGACTTCCTGGACA
ACGAGGAGAATGAGGATATCCTCGAGGACATTGTGCTGACACTCACTCTGTTCGAGGACCGGGAGATGAT
CGAGGAGCGCCTGAAGACTTACGCCCATCTCTTCGATGACAAGGTCATGAAGCAGCTCAAGAGGAGGAGG
TACACCGGCTGGGGGAGGCTGAGCAGGAAGCTCATCAACGGCATTCGGGACAAGCAGTCCGGGAAGACGA
TCCTCGACTTCCTGAAGAGCGATGGCTTCGCGAACCGCAATTTCATGCAGCTGATTCACGATGACAGCCT
CACATTCAAGGAGGATATCCAGAAGGCTCAGGTGAGCGGCCAGGGGGACTCGCTGCACGAGCATATCGCG
AACCTCGCTGGCTCGCCAGCTATCAAGAAGGGGATTCTGCAGACCGTGAAGGTTGTGGACGAGCTGGTGA
AGGTCATGGGCAGGCACAAGCCTGAGAACATCGTCATTGAGATGGCCCGGGAGAATCAGACCACGCAGAA
GGGCCAGAAGAACTCACGCGAGAGGATGAAGAGGATCGAGGAGGGCATTAAGGAGCTGGGGTCCCAGATC
CTCAAGGAGCACCCGGTGGAGAACACGCAGCTGCAGAATGAGAAGCTCTACCTGTACTACCTCCAGAATG
GCCGCGATATGTATGTGGACCAGGAGCTGGATATTAACAGGCTCAGCGATTACGACGTCGATGCCATCGT
TCCACAGTCATTCCTGAAGGATGACTCCATTGACAACAAGGTCCTCACCAGGTCGGACAAGAACCGGGGC
AAGTCTGATAATGTTCCTTCAGAGGAGGTCGTTAAGAAGATGAAGAACTACTGGCGCCAGCTCCTGAATG
CCAAGCTGATCACGCAGCGGAAGTTCGATAACCTCACAAAGGCTGAGAGGGGCGGGCTCTCTGAGCTGGA
CAAGGCGGGCTTCATCAAGAGGCAGCTGGTCGAGACACGGCAGATCACTAAGCACGTTGCGCAGATTCTC
GACTCACGGATGAACACTAAGTACGATGAGAATGACAAGCTGATCCGCGAGGTGAAGGTCATCACCCTGA
AGTCAAAGCTCGTCTCCGACTTCAGGAAGGATTTCCAGTTCTACAAGGTTCGGGAGATCAACAATTACCA
CCATGCCCATGACGCGTACCTGAACGCGGTGGTCGGCACAGCTCTGATCAAGAAGTACCCAAAGCTCGAG
AGCGAGTTCGTGTACGGGGACTACAAGGTTTACGATGTGAGGAAGATGATCGCCAAGTCGGAGCAGGAGA
TTGGCAAGGCTACCGCCAAGTACTTCTTCTACTCTAACATTATGAATTTCTTCAAGACAGAGATCACTCT
GGCCAATGGCGAGATCCGGAAGCGCCCCCTCATCGAGACGAACGGCGAGACGGGGGAGATCGTGTGGGAC
AAGGGCAGGGATTTCGCGACCGTCAGGAAGGTTCTCTCCATGCCACAAGTGAATATCGTCAAGAAGACAG
AGGTCCAGACTGGCGGGTTCTCTAAGGAGTCAATTCTGCCTAAGCGGAACAGCGACAAGCTCATCGCCCG
CAAGAAGGACTGGGATCCGAAGAAGTACGGCGGGTTCGACAGCCCCACTGTGGCCTACTCGGTCCTGGTT
GTGGCGAAGGTTGAGAAGGGCAAGTCCAAGAAGCTCAAGAGCGTGAAGGAGCTGCTGGGGATCACGATTA
TGGAGCGCTCCAGCTTCGAGAAGAACCCGATCGATTTCCTGGAGGCGAAGGGCTACAAGGAGGTGAAGAA
GGACCTGATCATTAAGCTCCCCAAGTACTCACTCTTCGAGCTGGAGAACGGCAGGAAGCGGATGCTGGCT
TCCGCTGGCGAGCTGCAGAAGGGGAACGAGCTGGCTCTGCCGTCCAAGTATGTGAACTTCCTCTACCTGG
CCTCCCACTACGAGAAGCTCAAGGGCAGCCCCGAGGACAACGAGCAGAAGCAGCTGTTCGTCGAGCAGCA
CAAGCATTACCTCGACGAGATCATTGAGCAGATTTCCGAGTTCTCCAAGCGCGTGATCCTGGCCGACGCG
AATCTGGATAAGGTCCTCTCCGCGTACAACAAGCACCGCGACAAGCCAATCAGGGAGCAGGCTGAGAATA
TCATTCATCTCTTCACCCTGACGAACCTCGGCGCCCCTGCTGCTTTCAAGTACTTCGACACAACTATCGA
TCGCAAGAGGTACACAAGCACTAAGGAGGTCCTGGACGCGACCCTCATCCACCAGTCGATTACCGGCCTC
TACGAGACGCGCATCGACCTGTCTCAGCTCGGGGGCGACGAATTCTCCGGGAGCGAGACGCCAGGCACCT
CCGAGTCGGCCACCCCAGAATCTGCCACAGTGGTGTCCGGCCAAAAGCAGGACCGCCAGGGCGGAGAACG
CAGAAGGTCCCAGCTCGATAGGGATCAGTGTGCCTACTGCAAGGAGAAGGGCCACTGGGCCAAAGACTGC
CCGAAAAAGCCGCGCGGCCCACGCGGCCCAAGGCCACAAACATCCCTCCTTCCAAAGAAGAAGCGGAAGG
TGGAGCTCAGCGGAGGATCTTCCGGAGGATCTAGCGGCTCCGAGACACCAGGAACATCCGAAAGCGCTAC
ACCAGAATCTAGCGGAGGCTCTTCCGGAGGATCTAGGCCTACCCTCAACATCGAGGATGAGTATCGCCTC
CACGAAACCTCCAAAGAACCGGACGTGTCCCTCGGCAGCACATGGCTCAGCGACTTCCCACAAGCGTGGG
CCGAAACCGGCGGCATGGGCCTCGCCGTCCGCCAAGCCCCACTCATTATCCCGCTGAAGGCGACCTCCAC
ACCGGTGTCCATCAAGCAGTACCCGATGAGCCAAGAGGCGAGGCTCGGGATTAAGCCGCACATTCAGCGC
CTCCTCGATCAAGGCATTCTCGTGCCGTGCCAATCCCCGTGGAATACACCACTCCTCCCGGTCAAAAAGC
CGGGCACCAACGACTATCGCCCGGTCCAAGATCTCCGCGAGGTCAACAAGCGCGTGGAAGACATCCACCC
GACCGTCCCGAACCCGTATAATCTGCTCTCCGGGCTCCCACCATCCCACCAGTGGTATACAGTGCTGGAC
CTCAAAGACGCCTTCTTCTGTCTCCGCCTCCACCCAACAAGCCAGCCGCTCTTCGCCTTCGAGTGGCGCG
ACCCGGAGATGGGCATCTCCGGCCAACTGACATGGACACGCCTCCCGCAAGGCTTCAAGAACAGCCCGAC
ACTCTTCAACGAGGCGCTCCATAGGGACCTCGCGGATTTTCGCATCCAGCATCCGGACCTCATCCTCCTC
CAGTATGCCGATGATCTCCTCCTCGCCGCGACCTCCGAGCTGGATTGTCAACAAGGCACACGCGCGCTCC
TCCAAACACTCGGGAACCTCGGCTATCGCGCGTCCGCGAAAAAGGCCCAAATCTGCCAGAAGCAAGTGAA
GTACCTCGGGTATCTGCTCAAGGAAGGCCAACGCTGGCTCACCGAAGCGCGCAAAGAAACAGTGATGGGG
CAACCGACACCGAAAACACCACGCCAGCTGCGCGAGTTTCTCGGCAAAGCCGGCTTCTGTCGCCTCTTCA
TCCCGGGCTTTGCCGAGATGGCCGCGCCACTCTACCCACTCACCAAGCCGGGCACACTGTTTAACTGGGG
GCCGGATCAGCAGAAAGCCTACCAAGAGATCAAACAAGCGCTCCTCACCGCCCCAGCGCTCGGGCTCCCA
GATCTCACAAAGCCGTTCGAGCTGTTCGTCGATGAGAAGCAAGGCTACGCGAAGGGCGTGCTCACACAGA
AGCTCGGCCCGTGGAGGAGGCCAGTGGCCTATCTCTCCAAAAAACTCGATCCAGTGGCCGCCGGCTGGCC
ACCGTGTCTGCGCATGGTCGCCGCGATTGCCGTGCTCACAAAGGATGCCGGCAAACTCACAATGGGCCAG
CCGCTGGTGATCCTCGCGCCACATGCCGTGGAAGCCCTCGTCAAACAGCCGCCGGATAGGTGGCTCTCCA
ATGCGCGCATGACCCATTACCAAGCGCTCCTCCTCGACACCGATCGCGTCCAGTTCGGCCCAGTGGTCGC
CCTCAATCCGGCGACACTGCTGCCACTCCCAGAGGAGGGCCTCCAACACAACTGTCTGGATATTCTCGCG
GAAGCGCATGGCACAAGGCCAGACCTCACAGATCAACCGCTCAGCGGCGGCAGCCCGAAGAAGAAAAGGA
AGGTGTGAGCGGCCGCGGTACGCTGAAATCACCAGTCTCTCTCTACAAATCTATCTCTCTCTATTTTCTC
CATAAATAATGTGTGAGTAGTTTCCCGATAAGGGAAATTAGGGTTCTTATAGGGTTTCGCTCATGTGTTG
AGCATATAAGAAACCCTTAGTATGTATTTGTATTTGTAAAATACTTCTATCAATAAAATTTCTAATTCCT
AAAACCAAAATCCAGTACTAAAATCCAGATCTCCTAAAGTCCCTATAGATCTTTGTCGTGAATATAAACC
AGACACGAGACGACTAAACCTGGAGCCCAGACGCCGTTCGAAGCTAGAAGTACCGCTTAGGCAGGAGGCC
GTTAGGGAAAAGATGCTAAGGCAGGGTTGGTTACGTTGACTCCCCCGTAGGTTTGGTTTAAATATGATGA
AGTGGACGGAAGGAAGGAGGAAGACAAGGAAGGATAAGGTTGCAGGCCCTGTGCAAGGTAAGAAGATGGA
AATTTGATAGAGGTACGCTACTATACTTATACTATACGCTAAGGGAATGCTTGTATTTATACCCTATACC
CCCTAATAACCCCTTATCAATTTAAGAAATAATCCGCATAAGCCCCCGCTTAAAAATTGGTATCAGAGCC
ATGAATAGGTCTATGACCAAAACTCAAGAGGATAAAACCTCACCAAAATACGAAAGAGTTCTTAACTCTA
AAGATAAAAGATCTTTCAAGATCAAAACTAGTTCCCTCACACCGGTGACGGGGATCGCATGCGATATCTC
GAGATCTAGCTTGGCGTAATCATGGTCATAGCTGTTTCCTGTGTGAAATTGTTATCCGCTCACAATTCCA
CACAACATACGAGCCGGAAGCATAAAGTGTAAAGCCTGGGGTGCCTAATGAGTGAGCTAACTCACATTAA
TTGCGTTGCGCTCACTGCCCGCTTTCCAGTCGGGAAACCTGTCGTGCCAGCTGCATTAATGAATCGGCCA
ACGCGCGGGGAGAGGCGGTTTGCGTATTGGGCGCTCTTCCGCTTCCTCGCTCACTGACTCGCTGCGCTCG
GTCGTTCGGCTGCGGCGAGCGGTATCAGCTCACTCAAAGGCGGTAATACGGTTATCCACAGAATCAGGGG
ATAACGCAGGAAAGAACATGTGAGCAAAAGGCCAGCAAAAGGCCAGGAACCGTAAAAAGGCCGCGTTGCT
GGCGTTTTTCCATAGGCTCCGCCCCCCTGACGAGCATCACAAAAATCGACGCTCAAGTCAGAGGTGGCGA
AACCCGACAGGACTATAAAGATACCAGGCGTTTCCCCCTGGAAGCTCCCTCGTGCGCTCTCCTGTTCCGA
CCCTGCCGCTTACCGGATACCTGTCCGCCTTTCTCCCTTCGGGAAGCGTGGCGCTTTCTCATAGCTCACG
CTGTAGGTATCTCAGTTCGGTGTAGGTCGTTCGCTCCAAGCTGGGCTGTGTGCACGAACCCCCCGTTCAG
CCCGACCGCTGCGCCTTATCCGGTAACTATCGTCTTGAGTCCAACCCGGTAAGACACGACTTATCGCCAC
TGGCAGCAGCCACTGGTAACAGGATTAGCAGAGCGAGGTATGTAGGCGGTGCTACAGAGTTCTTGAAGTG
GTGGCCTAACTACGGCTACACTAGAAGAACAGTATTTGGTATCTGCGCTCTGCTGAAGCCAGTTACCTTC
GGAAAAAGAGTTGGTAGCTCTTGATCCGGCAAACAAACCACCGCTGGTAGCGGTGGTTTTTTTGTTTGCA
AGCAGCAGATTACGCGCAGAAAAAAAGGATCTCAAGAAGATCCTTTGATCTTTTCTACGGGGTCTGACGC
TCAGTGGAACGAAAACTCACGTTAAGGGATTTTGGTCATGAGATTATCAAAAAGGATCTTCACCTAGATC
CTTTTAAATTAAAAATGAAGTTTTAAATCAATCTAAAGTATATATGAGTAAACTTGGTCTGACAGTTACC
AATGCTTAATCAGTGAGGCACCTATCTCAGCGATCTGTCTATTTCGTTCATCCATAGTTGCCTGACTCCC
CGTCGTGTAGATAACTACGATACGGGAGGGCTTACCATCTGGCCCCAGTGCTGCAATGATACCGCGAGAC
CCACGCTCACCGGCTCCAGATTTATCAGCAATAAACCAGCCAGCCGGAAGGGCCGAGCGCAGAAGTGGTC
CTGCAACTTTATCCGCCTCCATCCAGTCTATTAATTGTTGCCGGGAAGCTAGAGTAAGTAGTTCGCCAGT
TAATAGTTTGCGCAACGTTGTTGCCATTGCTACAGGCATCGTGGTGTCACGCTCGTCGTTTGGTATGGCT
TCATTCAGCTCCGGTTCCCAACGATCAAGGCGAGTTACATGATCCCCCATGTTGTGCAAAAAAGCGGTTA
GCTCCTTCGGTCCTCCGATCGTTGTCAGAAGTAAGTTGGCCGCAGTGTTATCACTCATGGTTATGGCAGC
ACTGCATAATTCTCTTACTGTCATGCCATCCGTAAGATGCTTTTCTGTGACTGGTGAGTACTCAACCAAG
TCATTCTGAGAATAGTGTATGCGGCGACCGAGTTGCTCTTGCCCGGCGTCAATACGGGATAATACCGCGC
CACATAGCAGAACTTTAAAAGTGCTCATCATTGGAAAACGTTCTTCGGGGCGAAAACTCTCAAGGATCTT
ACCGCTGTTGAGATCCAGTTCGATGTAACCCACTCGTGCACCCAACTGATCTTCAGCATCTTTTACTTTC
ACCAGCGTTTCTGGGTGAGCAAAAACAGGAAGGCAAAATGCCGCAAAAAAGGGAATAAGGGCGACACGGA
AATGTTGAATACTCATACTCTTCCTTTTTCAATATTATTGAAGCATTTATCAGGGTTATTGTCTCATGAG
CGGATACATATTTGAATGTATTTAGAAAAATAAACAAATAGGGGTTCCGCGCACATTTCCCCGAAAAGTG
CCACCTGCCAGTGCCAAGCTAATTC
